Addgene plasmid #185748: pWS3807
Purpose: Sub-array spacer 3/4
Depositing lab: Rodrigo Ledesma-Amaro. Depositing organization: Imperial College London. Publication: Inducible expression of large gRNA arrays for multiplexed CRISPRai applications. Shaw WM, Studena L, Roy K, Hapeta P, McCarty NS, Graham AE, Ellis T, Ledesma-Amaro R. Nat Commun. 2022 Aug 25;13(1):4984. doi: 10.1038/s41467-022-32603-7. PubMed 36008396.
Backbone
  Vector backbone: ColE1
  Backbone size w/o insert (bp): 1868
  Total vector size (bp): 1922
  Vector type: CRISPR
Growth in bacteria
  Bacterial resistance: Ampicillin, 100 μg/mL
  Growth temperature: 37°C
  Growth strain: DH5alpha
  Copy number: High Copy
Gene/Insert
  Gene/Insert name: CRISPRai sub-array spacer 3/4
  Insert size (bp): 54
Terms and licenses: Academic/Nonprofit Terms; Industry Terms: Not Available to Industry
How to cite: pWS3807 was a gift from Rodrigo Ledesma-Amaro (Addgene plasmid # 185748 ; http://n2t.net/addgene:185748 ; RRID:Addgene_185748)
