[The description below was written by a language model from this plasmid's Addgene catalogue record and pLannotate feature annotations shown in this document.]
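Description:
pWS3807 is a very small (about 1.9 kb) bacterial part-storage plasmid from a toolkit for building large guide RNA arrays for multiplexed CRISPR activation/interference (CRISPRai) applications. The backbone is a minimal ColE1-type vector of roughly 1.87 kb. The annotated feature table shows essentially only two functional modules: a high-copy ColE1/pMB1-family origin of replication, and the β-lactamase gene (AmpR) driven by its native bla promoter, which allows selection with ampicillin or related antibiotics in E. coli. No promoters, terminators, reporters, Cas genes or eukaryotic maintenance elements are annotated, which fits a plasmid that only propagates a short DNA part rather than expressing anything itself.

The payload is a 54 bp insert described as "CRISPRai sub-array spacer 3/4". It is too short and specialised to be picked up by automated annotation, so it does not appear in the feature table, and it presumably lies in the unannotated sequence outside the resistance cassette and the origin. The name and stated purpose suggest a spacer or connector element for the junction between the third and fourth sub-arrays when smaller gRNA sub-arrays are combined into a larger array, although the record does not spell this role out. It also does not state the exact composition of the spacer, the assembly method or flanking restriction sites, or the organism in which the final arrays are expressed. The plasmid is best understood as one member of a set of modular components, useful alongside the companion spacer and array-assembly plasmids from the same collection rather than as a stand-alone tool.
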