Features (pLannotate 1.2.2; 3 found; start..end, strand, type, name):
    167..1027    -  CDS            AmpR: β-lactamase; bla; confers resistance to ampicillin, carbenicillin, and related antibiotics
   1028..1132    -  promoter       AmpR promoter: bla
   1235..1823    +  rep_origin     ori: high-copy-number ColE1/pMB1/pBR322/pUC origin of replication
>Addgene plasmid #185748 | pWS3807 | addgene full sequence | sequence record 365697 | Addgene NGS Result
CGTCTCTCTAAGTTTATCTATCCGAACAGATACCCTGCGATCCTCCGTTAAGATATTCTTAATGAAGAGA
CGGATTATCAAAAAGGATCTTCACCTAGATCCTTTTAAATTAAAAATGAAGTTTTAAATCAATCTAAAGT
ATATATGAGTAAACTTGGTCTGACAGTTACCAATGCTTAATCAGTGAGGCACCTATCTCAGCGATCTGTC
TATTTCGTTCATCCATAGTTGCCTGACTCCCCGTCGTGTAGATAACTACGATACGGGAGGGCTTACCATC
TGGCCCCAGTGCTGCAATGATACCGCGGGACCCACGCTCACCGGCTCCAGATTTATCAGCAATAAACCAG
CCAGCCGGAAGGGCCGAGCGCAGAAGTGGTCCTGCAACTTTATCCGCCTCCATCCAGTCTATTAATTGTT
GCCGGGAAGCTAGAGTAAGTAGTTCGCCAGTTAATAGTTTGCGCAACGTTGTTGCCATTGCTACAGGCAT
CGTGGTGTCACGCTCGTCGTTTGGTATGGCTTCATTCAGCTCCGGTTCCCAACGATCAAGGCGAGTTACA
TGATCCCCCATGTTGTGCAAAAAAGCGGTTAGCTCCTTCGGTCCTCCGATCGTTGTCAGAAGTAAGTTGG
CCGCAGTGTTATCACTCATGGTTATGGCAGCACTGCATAATTCTCTTACTGTCATGCCATCCGTAAGATG
CTTTTCTGTGACTGGTGAGTACTCAACCAAGTCATTCTGAGAATAGTGTATGCGGCGACCGAGTTGCTCT
TGCCCGGCGTCAATACGGGATAATACCGCGCCACATAGCAGAACTTTAAAAGTGCTCATCATTGGAAAAC
GTTCTTCGGGGCGAAAACTCTCAAGGATCTTACCGCTGTTGAGATCCAGTTCGATGTAACCCACTCGTGC
ACCCAACTGATCTTCAGCATCTTTTACTTTCACCAGCGTTTCTGGGTGAGCAAAAACAGGAAGGCAAAAT
GCCGCAAAAAAGGGAATAAGGGCGACACGGAAATGTTGAATACTCATACTCTTCCTTTTTCAATATTATT
GAAGCATTTATCAGGGTTATTGTCTCATGAGCGGATACATATTTGAATGTATTTAGAAAAATAAACAAAT
AGGGGTTCCGCGCACATTTCCCCGAAAAGTGCCACCTGTCATGACCAAAATCCCTTAACGTGAGTTTTCG
TTCCACTGAGCGTCAGACCCCGTAGAAAAGATCAAAGGATCTTCTTGAGATCCTTTTTTTCTGCGCGTAA
TCTGCTGCTTGCAAACAAAAAAACCACCGCTACCAGCGGTGGTTTGTTTGCCGGATCAAGAGCTACCAAC
TCTTTTTCCGAAGGTAACTGGCTTCAGCAGAGCGCAGATACCAAATACTGTTCTTCTAGTGTAGCCGTAG
TTAGGCCACCACTTCAAGAACTCTGTAGCACCGCCTACATACCTCGCTCTGCTAATCCTGTTACCAGTGG
CTGCTGCCAGTGGCGATAAGTCGTGTCTTACCGGGTTGGACTCAAGACGATAGTTACCGGATAAGGCGCA
GCGGTCGGGCTGAACGGGGGGTTCGTGCACACAGCCCAGCTTGGAGCGAACGACCTACACCGAACTGAGA
TACCTACAGCGTGAGCTATGAGAAAGCGCCACGCTTCCCGAAGGGAGAAAGGCGGACAGGTATCCGGTAA
GCGGCAGGGTCGGAACAGGAGAGCGCACGAGGGAGCTTCCAGGGGGAAACGCCTGGTATCTTTATAGTCC
TGTCGGGTTTCGCCACCTCTGACTTGAGCGTCGATTTTTGTGATGCTCGTCAGGGGGGCGGAGCCTATGG
AAAAACGCCAGCAACGCGGCCTTTTTACGGTTCCTGGCCTTTTGCTGGCCTTTTGCTCACATGTTCTTTC
CTGCGTTATCCCCTGATTCTGTGGATAACCGT
